>Addgene plasmid #131085 | pYJ42-XLone-SOX17 | addgene full sequence | sequence record 256716 | Addgene NGS Result
ATCACCTCGAGTTTACTCCCTATCAGTGATAGAGAACGTATGAAGAGTTTACTCCCTATCAGTGATAGAG
AACGTATGCAGACTTTACTCCCTATCAGTGATAGAGAACGTATAAGGAGTTTACTCCCTATCAGTGATAG
AGAACGTATGACCAGTTTACTCCCTATCAGTGATAGAGAACGTATCTACAGTTTACTCCCTATCAGTGAT
AGAGAACGTATATCCAGTTTACTCCCTATCAGTGATAGAGAACGTATAAGCTTTGCTTATGTAAACCAGG
GCGCCTATAAAAGAGTGCTGATTTTTTGAGTAAACTTCAATTCCACAACACTTTTGTCTTATACCAACTT
TCCGTACCACTTCCTACCCTCGTAAAGGTACCGCCACC
[1242 nt withheld, positions 389-1630]
TAGACTAGTAGACCACCTCCCCTGCGAGCTAAGCTGGACAGCCAATGACGGGTAAGAGAGTGACATTTTT
CACTAACCTAAGACAGGAGGGCCGTCAGAGCTACTGCCTAATCCAAAGACGGGTAAAAGTGATAAAAATG
TATCACTCCAACCTAAGACAGGCGCAGCTTCCGAGGGATTTGAGATCCAGACATGATAAGATACATTGAT
GAGTTTGGACAAACCAAAACTAGAATGCAGTGAAAAAAATGCCTTATTTGTGAAATTTGTGATGCTATTG
CCTTATTTGTAACCATTATAAGCTGCAATAAACAAGTTTGATATCTATAACAAGAAAATATATATATAAT
AAGTTATCACGTAAGTAGAACATGAAATAACAATATAATTATCGTATGAGTTAAATCTTAAAAGTCACGT
AAAAGATAATCATGCGTCATTTTGACTCACGCGGTCGTTATAGTTCAAAATCAGTGACACTTACCGCATT
GACAAGCACGCCTCACGGGAGCTCCAAGCGGCGACTGAGATGTCCTAAATGCACAGCGACGGATTCGCGC
TATTTAGAAAGAGAGAGCAATATTTCAAGAATGCATGCGTCAATTTTACGCAGACTATCTTTCTAGGGTT
AAGAATTCACTGGCCGTCGTTTTACAACGTCGTGACTGGGAAAACCCTGGCGTTACCCAACTTAATCGCC
TTGCAGCACATCCCCCTTTCGCCAGCTGGCGTAATAGCGAAGAGGCCCGCACCGATCGCCCTTCCCAACA
GTTGCGCAGCCTGAATGGCGAATGGCGCCTGATGCGGTATTTTCTCCTTACGCATCTGTGCGGTATTTCA
CACCGCATATGGTGCACTCTCAGTACAATCTGCTCTGATGCCGCATAGTTAAGCCAGCCCCGACACCCGC
CAACACCCGCTGACGCGCCCTGACGGGCTTGTCTGCTCCCGGCATCCGCTTACAGACAAGCTGTGACCGT
CTCCGGGAGCTGCATGTGTCAGAGGTTTTCACCGTCATCACCGAAACGCGCGAGACGAAAGGGCCTCGTG
ATACGCCTATTTTTATAGGTTAATGTCATGATAATAATGGTTTCTTAGACGTCAGGTGGCACTTTTCGGG
GAAATGTGCGCGGAACCCCTATTTGTTTATTTTTCTAAATACATTCAAATATGTATCCGCTCATGAGACA
ATAACCCTGATAAATGCTTCAATAATATTGAAAAAGGAAGAGTATGAGTATTCAACATTTCCGTGTCGCC
CTTATTCCCTTTTTTGCGGCATTTTGCCTTCCTGTTTTTGCTCACCCAGAAACGCTGGTGAAAGTAAAAG
ATGCTGAAGATCAGTTGGGTGCACGAGTGGGTTACATCGAACTGGATCTCAACAGCGGTAAGATCCTTGA
GAGTTTTCGCCCCGAAGAACGTTTTCCAATGATGAGCACTTTTAAAGTTCTGCTATGTGGCGCGGTATTA
TCCCGTATTGACGCCGGGCAAGAGCAACTCGGTCGCCGCATACACTATTCTCAGAATGACTTGGTTGAGT
ACTCACCAGTCACAGAAAAGCATCTTACGGATGGCATGACAGTAAGAGAATTATGCAGTGCTGCCATAAC
CATGAGTGATAACACTGCGGCCAACTTACTTCTGACAACGATCGGAGGACCGAAGGAGCTAACCGCTTTT
TTGCACAACATGGGGGATCATGTAACTCGCCTTGATCGTTGGGAACCGGAGCTGAATGAAGCCATACCAA
ACGACGAGCGTGACACCACGATGCCTGTAGCAATGGCAACAACGTTGCGCAAACTATTAACTGGCGAACT
ACTTACTCTAGCTTCCCGGCAACAATTAATAGACTGGATGGAGGCGGATAAAGTTGCAGGACCACTTCTG
CGCTCGGCCCTTCCGGCTGGCTGGTTTATTGCTGATAAATCTGGAGCCGGTGAGCGTGGGTCTCGCGGTA
TCATTGCAGCACTGGGGCCAGATGGTAAGCCCTCCCGTATCGTAGTTATCTACACGACGGGGAGTCAGGC
AACTATGGATGAACGAAATAGACAGATCGCTGAGATAGGTGCCTCACTGATTAAGCATTGGTAACTGTCA
GACCAAGTTTACTCATATATACTTTAGATTGATTTAAAACTTCATTTTTAATTTAAAAGGATCTAGGTGA
AGATCCTTTTTGATAATCTCATGACCAAAATCCCTTAACGTGAGTTTTCGTTCCACTGAGCGTCAGACCC
CGTAGAAAAGATCAAAGGATCTTCTTGAGATCCTTTTTTTCTGCGCGTAATCTGCTGCTTGCAAACAAAA
AAACCACCGCTACCAGCGGTGGTTTGTTTGCCGGATCAAGAGCTACCAACTCTTTTTCCGAAGGTAACTG
GCTTCAGCAGAGCGCAGATACCAAATACTGTTCTTCTAGTGTAGCCGTAGTTAGGCCACCACTTCAAGAA
CTCTGTAGCACCGCCTACATACCTCGCTCTGCTAATCCTGTTACCAGTGGCTGCTGCCAGTGGCGATAAG
TCGTGTCTTACCGGGTTGGACTCAAGACGATAGTTACCGGATAAGGCGCAGCGGTCGGGCTGAACGGGGG
GTTCGTGCACACAGCCCAGCTTGGAGCGAACGACCTACACCGAACTGAGATACCTACAGCGTGAGCTATG
AGAAAGCGCCACGCTTCCCGAAGGGAGAAAGGCGGACAGGTATCCGGTAAGCGGCAGGGTCGGAACAGGA
GAGCGCACGAGGGAGCTTCCAGGGGGAAACGCCTGGTATCTTTATAGTCCTGTCGGGTTTCGCCACCTCT
GACTTGAGCGTCGATTTTTGTGATGCTCGTCAGGGGGGCGGAGCCTATGGAAAAACGCCAGCAACGCGGC
CTTTTTACGGTTCCTGGCCTTTTGCTGGCCTTTTGCTCACATGTTCTTTCCTGCGTTATCCCCTGATTCT
GTGGATAACCGTATTACCGCCTTTGAGTGAGCTGATACCGCTCGCCGCAGCCGAACGACCGAGCGCAGCG
AGTCAGTGAGCGAGGAAGCGGAAGAGCGCCCAATACGCAAACCGCCTCTCCCCGCGCGTTGGCCGATTCA
TTAATGCAGCTGGCACGACAGGTTTCCCGACTGGAAAGCGGGCAGTGAGCGCAACGCAATTAATGTGAGT
TAGCTCACTCATTAGGCACCCCAGGCTTTACACTTTATGCTTCCGGCTCGTATGTTGTGTGGAATTGTGA
GCGGATAACAATTTCACACAGGAAACAGCTATGACCATGATTACGCCAAGGTCGACTTAACCCTAGAAAG
ATAATCATATTGTGACGTACGTTAAAGATAATCATGCGTAAAATTGACGCATGTGTTTTATCGGTCTGTA
TATCGAGGTTTATTTATTAATTTGAATAGATATTAAGTTTTATTATATTTACACTTACATACTAATAATA
AATTCAACAAACAATTTATTTATGTTTATTTATTTATTAAAAAAAAACAAAAACTCAAAATTTCTTCTAT
AAAGTAACAAAACTTTTAGCAGTGAAAAAAATGCTTTATTTGTGAAATTTGTGATGCTATTGCTTTATTT
GTAACCATTATAAGCTGCAATAAACAAGTTAACAACAACAATTGCATTCATTTTATGTTTCAGGTTCAGG
GGGAGGTGTGGGAGGTTTTTTAAAGCAAGTAAAACCTCTACAAATGTGGTATGGCTGATTATGATCCTCT
GGAGATTTAGCCCTCCCACACATAACCAGAGGGCAGCAATTCACGAATCCCAACTGCCGTCGGCTGTCCA
TCACTGTCCTTCACTATGGCTTTGATCCCAGGATGCAGATCGAGAAGCACCTGTCGGCACCGTCCGCAGG
GGCTCAAGATGCCCCTGTTCTCATTTCCGATCGCGACGATACAAGTCAGGTTGCCAGCTGCCGCAGCAGC
AGCAGTGCCCAGCACCACGAGTTCTGCACAAGGTCCCCCAGTAAAATGATATACATTGACACCAGTGAAG
ATGCGGCCGTCGCTAGAGAGAGCTGCGCTGGCGACGCTGTAGTCTTCAGAGATGGGGATGCTGTTGATTG
TAGCCGTTGCTCTTTCAATGAGGGTGGATTCTTCTTGAGACAAAGGCTTGGCCATGGGGCCGGGGTTCTC
CTCCACGTCGCCGGCCTGCTTCAGCAGGCTGAAGTTGGTGGCGCCGCTGCCCCCGGGGAGCATGTCAAGG
TCAAAATCGTCAAGAGCGTCAGCAGGCAGCATATCAAGGTCAAAGTCGTCAAGGGCATCGGCTGGGAGCA
TGTCTAAGTCAAAATCGTCAAGGGCGTCGGTCGGCCCGCCGCTTTCGCACTTTAGCTGTTTCTCCAGGCC
ACATATGATTAGTTCCAGGCCGAAAAGGAAGGCAGGTTCGGCTCCCTGCCGGTCGAACAGCTCAATTGCT
TGTTTCAGAAGTGGGGGCATAGAATCGGTGGTAGGTGTCTCTCTTTCCTCTTTTGCTACTTGATGCTCCT
GTTCCTCCAATACGCAGCCCAGTGTAAAGTGGCCCACGGCGGACAGAGCGTACAGTGCGTTCTCCAGGGA
GAAGCCTTGCTGACACAGGAACGCGAGCTGATTTTCCAGGGTTTCGTACTGTTTCTCTGTTGGGCGGGTG
CCGAGATGCACTTTAGCCCCGTCGCGATGTGAGAGGAGAGCACAGCGGTATGACTTGGCGTTGTTCCGCA
GAAAGTCTTGCCATGACTCGCCTTCCAGGGGGCAGGAGTGGGTATGATGCCTGTCCAGCATCTCGATTGG
CAGGGCATCGAGCAGGGCCCGCTTGTTCTTCACGTGCCAGTACAGGGTAGGCTGCTCAACTCCCAGCTTT
TGAGCGAGTTTCCTTGTCGTCAGGCCTTCGATACCGACTCCATTGAGTAATTCCAGAGCAGAGTTTATGA
CTTTGCTCTTGTCCAGTCTAGACATCTTATCGTCATCGTCTTTGTAATCCATGGTGGCGGATCCCGCGTC
ACGACACCTGTGTTCTGGCGGCAAACCCGTTGCGAAAAAGAACGTTCACGGCGACTACTGCACTTATATA
CGGTTCTCCCCCACCCTCGGGAAAAAGGCGGAGCCAGTACACGACATCACTTTCCCAGTTTACCCCGCGC
CACCTTCTCTAGGCACCGGTTCAATTGCCGACCCCTCCCCCCAACTTCTCGGGGACTGTGGGCGATGTGC
GCTCTGCCCACTGACGGGCACCGGAGCCACTCGAGTGGAATT
Features (pLannotate 1.2.2; 19 found; start..end, strand, type, name):
      9..376     +  promoter       TRE3GS promoter: 3rd-generation Tet-responsive promoter that can be activated by binding of Tet-On® 3G, modified to eliminate binding sites for endogenous mammalian transcription factors
    389..1630    +  CDS            SOX17 (sequence withheld): SOX17_HUMAN - Experimental evidence at protein level: Swiss-Prot protein existence level 1. Acts as transcription regulator that binds target promoter DNA and bends the DNA. Binds to the sequences 5'-AACAAT-'3 or 5'- AACAAAG-3'. Modulates transcriptional regulation via WNT3A. Inhibits Wnt signaling. Promotes degradation of activated CTNNB1. Plays a key role in the regulation of embryonic development. Required for normal development of the definitive gut endoderm. Required for normal looping of the embryonic heart tube. Plays an important role in embryonic and postnatal vascular development, in
   1814..1948    -  polyA_signal   SV40 poly(A) signal: SV40 polyadenylation signal
   2265..2422    +  CDS            lacZα (fragment): LacZα fragment of β-galactosidase; lacZ fragment
   2428..2527    -  misc_feature   bom (fragment): basis of mobility region from pBR322
   2629..2664    -  CDS            rop (fragment): Rop protein, which maintains plasmids at low copy number; rop
   2759..2863    +  promoter       AmpR promoter: bla
   2864..3724    +  CDS            AmpR: β-lactamase; bla; confers resistance to ampicillin, carbenicillin, and related antibiotics
   3895..4483    +  rep_origin     ori: high-copy-number ColE1/pMB1/pBR322/pUC origin of replication
   4666..4758    +  CDS            lacI (fragment): lac repressor; lacI; The lac repressor binds to the lac operator to inhibit transcription in E. coli. This inhibition can be relieved by adding lactose or isopropyl-β-D-thiogalactopyranoside (IPTG).
   4771..4792    +  protein_bind   CAP binding site: CAP binding activates transcription in the presence of cAMP. E. coli catabolite activator protein
   4807..4837    +  promoter       lac promoter: promoter for the E. coli lac operon
   4845..4861    +  protein_bind   lac operator: The lac repressor binds to the lac operator to inhibit transcription in E. coli. This inhibition can be relieved by adding lactose or isopropyl-β-D-thiogalactopyranoside (IPTG). lac repressor encoded by lacI
   5149..5230    -  polyA_signal   SV40 poly(A) signal: SV40 polyadenylation signal
   5253..5336    -  CDS            large T antigen (fragment): large T antigen from SV40 (simian virus 40)
   5347..5745    -  CDS            BSD: blasticidin S deaminase; Aspergillus terreus BSD; confers resistance to blasticidin
   5818..5928    -  CDS            VP48: 3 tandem repeats of the minimal activation domain of herpes simplex virus VP16 (Cheng et al., 2013)
   5858..6555    -  CDS            rtTA3 (fragment): reverse tetracycline transactivator 3 activates expression from Tet-responsive promoters in the presence of doxycycline
   6608..6819    -  promoter       EF-1α core promoter: core promoter for human elongation factor EF-1α
