[The description below was written by a language model from this plasmid's Addgene catalogue record and pLannotate feature annotations shown in this document.]
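Description:
pYJ42-XLone-SOX17 is a mammalian expression plasmid built on the XLone backbone for doxycycline-inducible expression of human SOX17. It combines the inducible cassette and its transactivator on a single plasmid of about 6.9 kb. In bacteria it is maintained through a high-copy ColE1/pUC-type origin and selected with ampicillin via the β-lactamase gene. The annotated fragments of lacZα, lacI, rop and bom, together with the lac promoter and operator, appear to be leftovers from the cloning vector rather than functional parts. Transfected mammalian cells are selected with blasticidin.

The payload consists of two divergently oriented transcription units. On the forward strand, the third-generation TRE3GS Tet-responsive promoter drives the full SOX17 coding sequence of about 1.2 kb, and an SV40 polyadenylation signal lies downstream. On the reverse strand, the EF-1α core promoter constitutively drives a reverse tetracycline transactivator, annotated as an rtTA3-type fragment with VP16-derived minimal activation domains. This is followed by the blasticidin S deaminase gene and a second SV40 poly(A) signal. The table does not annotate the element linking the transactivator and BSD. When doxycycline is added, the transactivator binds TRE3GS and switches on SOX17, while expression should remain low without the drug.

SOX17 is a transcription factor required for definitive endoderm formation and involved in vascular and cardiac development, so the construct suits timed, dose-controllable SOX17 induction in cultured mammalian cells, for example in cell fate or differentiation studies. The record gives no application beyond dox-induced expression. No transposon or viral terminal repeats are annotated, so the feature table does not establish a route of genomic integration.
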