Addgene plasmid #131085: pYJ42-XLone-SOX17
Purpose: Dox-induced expression of SOX17
Depositing lab: Xiaojun Lian. Depositing organization: Pennsylvania State University.
Backbone
  Vector backbone: XLone
  Backbone size w/o insert (bp): 5610
  Vector type: Mammalian Expression
  Selectable markers: Blasticidin
Growth in bacteria
  Bacterial resistance: Ampicillin, 100 μg/mL
  Growth temperature: 37°C
  Growth strain: NEB Stable
  Copy number: Unknown
Gene/Insert
  Gene/Insert name: SOX17
  Species: H. sapiens (human)
  Insert size (bp): 1245
  Entrez Gene: SOX17 (a.k.a. VUR3)
  Cloning method: Restriction Enzyme; 5′ cloning site Unknown (unknown if destroyed); 3′ cloning site Unknown (unknown if destroyed)
Terms and licenses: Academic/Nonprofit Terms; Industry Terms: Not Available to Industry
How to cite: pYJ42-XLone-SOX17 was a gift from Xiaojun Lian (Addgene plasmid # 131085 ; http://n2t.net/addgene:131085 ; RRID:Addgene_131085)
