>Addgene plasmid #131085 | pYJ42-XLone-SOX17 | depositor partial sequence | sequence record 251222 | Insert Sequence
[1242 nt withheld, positions 1-1242]
TAG
